Addgene plasmid #142712: TFORF0962
Purpose: Lentiviral vector for overexpressing transcription factor ORFs with unique 24-bp barcodes. Barcodes facilitate identification of transcription factors in pooled screens.
Depositing lab: Feng Zhang. Depositing organization: Broad Institute. Publication: A transcription factor atlas of directed differentiation. Joung J, Ma S, Tay T, Geiger-Schuller KR, Kirchgatterer PC, Verdine VK, Guo B, Arias-Garcia MA, Allen WE, Singh A, Kuksenko O, Abudayyeh OO, Gootenberg JS, Fu Z, Macrae RK, Buenrostro JD, Regev A, Zhang F. Cell. 2023 Jan 5;186(1):209-229.e26. doi: 10.1016/j.cell.2022.11.026. PubMed 36608654.
Backbone
  Vector backbone: pLX_TRC317
  Backbone manufacturer: Broad Institute Genetic Perturbation Platform
  Backbone size w/o insert (bp): 8264
  Vector type: Mammalian Expression, Lentiviral
  Selectable markers: Puromycin
Growth in bacteria
  Bacterial resistance: Ampicillin, 100 μg/mL
  Growth temperature: 37°C
  Growth strain: NEB Stable
  Copy number: High Copy
Gene/Insert
  Gene/Insert name: ERG
  Species: H. sapiens (human)
  Insert size (bp): 1490
  Entrez Gene: ERG (a.k.a. LMPHM14, erg-3, p55)
  Promoter: EF1a
  Cloning method: Unknown
  Sequencing primers: 5′ GGGTGGAGACTGAAGTTAGGCCAG; 3′ CACATAGCGTAAAAGGAGCAACATAG
Terms and licenses: Academic/Nonprofit Terms; Industry Terms: Not Available to Industry
Depositor comments: NM_004449,ENST00000398911,ENST00000442448 . The transcription factor ORF portion of this plasmid was synthesized by Genewiz. Please test multiple small colonies in case of plasmid recombination. To make this collection available in a timely manner, a portion of this collection was not fully sequenced by Addgene. If an Addgene verified full plasmid sequence is not available, please contact us prior to placing an order to request the full sequence.
How to cite: TFORF0962 was a gift from Feng Zhang (Addgene plasmid # 142712 ; http://n2t.net/addgene:142712 ; RRID:Addgene_142712)
