[The description below was written by a language model from this plasmid's Addgene catalogue record and pLannotate feature annotations shown in this document.]
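Description:
TFORF0962 is a third-generation-style, self-inactivating lentiviral expression plasmid built on the pLX_TRC317 backbone. It carries the human transcription factor ERG as one member of a barcoded transcription factor ORF collection. In bacteria it is maintained through a high-copy ColE1/pUC-type origin and selected with ampicillin (AmpR). An f1 origin and remnants of a lacZα/lac promoter cloning region, flanked by T7 and T3 promoters, also sit in the plasmid backbone. The depositor notes that the plasmid can recombine, which is a common concern for LTR-containing vectors.

The viral genome is transcribed from an RSV promoter fused to a truncated HIV-1 5' LTR. This chimeric arrangement is commonly used to make packaging independent of Tat. Downstream lie the Ψ packaging signal with a gag fragment, the Rev response element for nuclear export of the full-length RNA, and a cPPT/CTS, which aids nuclear import. The genome ends in a ΔU3 3' LTR followed by an SV40 poly(A) signal. Two expression units sit between the LTRs. An SV40 early promoter drives puromycin N-acetyltransferase for selecting transduced mammalian cells. The strong constitutive EF-1α promoter drives the synthesized ERG ORF, and a WPRE follows to enhance transcript stability and expression.

The catalogue describes a unique 24-bp barcode for each ORF, but the feature table does not annotate it, so its position is not stated. A short U6 promoter fragment called between the ORF and the WPRE is probably only residual or linker sequence. The construct is intended for lentiviral overexpression of ERG, individually or in pooled screens. In pooled formats, barcode readout identifies which transcription factor each cell received, as in directed differentiation studies.
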