Features (pLannotate 1.2.2; 31 found; start..end, strand, type, name):
      5..231     +  promoter       RSV promoter: Rous sarcoma virus enhancer/promoter
    232..412     +  LTR            5' LTR (truncated): truncated 5' long terminal repeat (LTR) from HIV-1
    459..584     +  misc_feature   HIV-1 Ψ: packaging signal of human immunodeficiency virus type 1
    568..931     +  CDS            HIV-1 gag (fragment): gag protein from human immunodeficiency virus 1; gag
   1077..1310    +  misc_feature   RRE: The Rev response element (RRE) of HIV-1 allows for Rev-dependent mRNA export from the nucleus to the cytoplasm.
   1687..1713    +  CDS            Rev (fragment): human immunodeficiency virus 1 (HIV-1) Rev protein; rev; enhances nuclear export of unspliced and incompletely spliced viral mRNAs
   1720..1743    +  promoter       SV40 promoter (fragment): SV40 early promoter
   1744..1815    +  promoter       SV40 promoter (fragment): SV40 enhancer and early promoter
   1839..1974    +  rep_origin     SV40 ori: SV40 origin of replication
   2020..2616    +  CDS            PuroR (fragment): puromycin N-acetyltransferase; pac from Streptomyces; confers resistance to puromycin
   2665..2782    +  misc_feature   cPPT/CTS: central polypurine tract and central termination sequence of HIV-1
   2847..2913    +  CDS            small t antigen (fragment): SV40 (simian virus 40) small t antigen
   2920..4098    +  promoter       EF-1α promoter: strong constitutive promoter for human elongation factor EF-1α
   4139..5500    +  CDS            ERG (fragment): ERG_HUMAN - Experimental evidence at protein level: Swiss-Prot protein existence level 1. Transcriptional regulator. May participate in transcriptional regulation through the recruitment of SETDB1 histone methyltransferase and subsequent modification of local chromatin structure. From Homo sapiens (Human).
   5516..5569    +  promoter       U6 promoter (fragment): RNA polymerase III promoter for human U6 snRNA
   5611..6199    +  misc_feature   WPRE: woodchuck hepatitis virus posttranscriptional regulatory element
   6250..6269    +  misc_feature   cPPT/CTS (fragment): central polypurine tract and central termination sequence of HIV-1
   6271..6504    +  LTR            3' LTR (ΔU3): self-inactivating 3' long terminal repeat (LTR) from HIV-1
   6582..6703    +  polyA_signal   SV40 poly(A) signal: SV40 polyadenylation signal
   6743..6878    +  rep_origin     SV40 ori: SV40 origin of replication
   6899..6917    -  promoter       T7 promoter: promoter for bacteriophage T7 RNA polymerase
   6925..7080    +  CDS            lacZα (fragment): LacZα fragment of β-galactosidase; lacZ fragment
   7085..7513    +  rep_origin     f1 ori (sequence partly withheld): f1 bacteriophage origin of replication; arrow indicates direction of (+) strand synthesis
   7566..7670    +  promoter       AmpR promoter: bla
   7671..8531    +  CDS            AmpR: β-lactamase; bla; confers resistance to ampicillin, carbenicillin, and related antibiotics
   8702..9290    +  rep_origin     ori: high-copy-number ColE1/pMB1/pBR322/pUC origin of replication
   9473..9565    +  CDS            lacI (fragment): lac repressor; lacI; The lac repressor binds to the lac operator to inhibit transcription in E. coli. This inhibition can be relieved by adding lactose or isopropyl-β-D-thiogalactopyranoside (IPTG).
   9578..9599    +  protein_bind   CAP binding site: CAP binding activates transcription in the presence of cAMP. E. coli catabolite activator protein
   9614..9644    +  promoter       lac promoter: promoter for the E. coli lac operon
   9652..9668    +  protein_bind   lac operator: The lac repressor binds to the lac operator to inhibit transcription in E. coli. This inhibition can be relieved by adding lactose or isopropyl-β-D-thiogalactopyranoside (IPTG). lac repressor encoded by lacI
   9713..9731    +  promoter       T3 promoter: promoter for bacteriophage T3 RNA polymerase
>Addgene plasmid #142712 | TFORF0962 | addgene full sequence | sequence record 397768 | Addgene NGS Result
TTAATGTAGTCTTATGCAATACTCTTGTAGTCTTGCAACATGGTAACGATGAGTTAGCAACATGCCTTAC
AAGGAGAGAAAAAGCACCGTGCATGCCGATTGGTGGAAGTAAGGTGGTACGATCGTGCCTTATTAGGAAG
GCAACAGACGGGTCTGACATGGATTGGACGAACCACTGAATTGCCGCATTGCAGAGATATTGTATTTAAG
TGCCTAGCTCGATACATAAACGGGTCTCTCTGGTTAGACCAGATCTGAGCCTGGGAGCTCTCTGGCTAAC
TAGGGAACCCACTGCTTAAGCCTCAATAAAGCTTGCCTTGAGTGCTTCAAGTAGTGTGTGCCCGTCTGTT
GTGTGACTCTGGTAACTAGAGATCCCTCAGACCCTTTTAGTCAGTGTGGAAAATCTCTAGCAGTGGCGCC
CGAACAGGGACTTGAAAGCGAAAGGGAAACCAGAGGAGCTCTCTCGACGCAGGACTCGGCTTGCTGAAGC
GCGCACGGCAAGAGGCGAGGGGCGGCGACTGGTGAGTACGCCAAAAATTTTGACTAGCGGAGGCTAGAAG
GAGAGAGATGGGTGCGAGAGCGTCAGTATTAAGCGGGGGAGAATTAGATCGCGATGGGAAAAAATTCGGT
TAAGGCCAGGGGGAAAGAAAAAATATAAATTAAAACATATAGTATGGGCAAGCAGGGAGCTAGAACGATT
CGCAGTTAATCCTGGCCTGTTAGAAACATCAGAAGGCTGTAGACAAATACTGGGACAGCTACAACCATCC
CTTCAGACAGGATCAGAAGAACTTAGATCATTATATAATACAGTAGCAACCCTCTATTGTGTGCATCAAA
GGATAGAGATAAAAGACACCAAGGAAGCTTTAGACAAGATAGAGGAAGAGCAAAACAAAAGTAAGACCAC
CGCACAGCAAGCGGCCGCTGATCTTCAGACCTGGAGGAGGAGATATGAGGGACAATTGGAGAAGTGAATT
ATATAAATATAAAGTAGTAAAAATTGAACCATTAGGAGTAGCACCCACCAAGGCAAAGAGAAGAGTGGTG
CAGAGAGAAAAAAGAGCAGTGGGAATAGGAGCTTTGTTCCTTGGGTTCTTGGGAGCAGCAGGAAGCACTA
TGGGCGCAGCGTCAATGACGCTGACGGTACAGGCCAGACAATTATTGTCTGGTATAGTGCAGCAGCAGAA
CAATTTGCTGAGGGCTATTGAGGCGCAACAGCATCTGTTGCAACTCACAGTCTGGGGCATCAAGCAGCTC
CAGGCAAGAATCCTGGCTGTGGAAAGATACCTAAAGGATCAACAGCTCCTGGGGATTTGGGGTTGCTCTG
GAAAACTCATTTGCACCACTGCTGTGCCTTGGAATGCTAGTTGGAGTAATAAATCTCTGGAACAGATTTG
GAATCACACGACCTGGATGGAGTGGGACAGAGAAATTAACAATTACACAAGCTTAATACACTCCTTAATT
GAAGAATCGCAAAACCAGCAAGAAAAGAATGAACAAGAATTATTGGAATTAGATAAATGGGCAAGTTTGT
GGAATTGGTTTAACATAACAAATTGGCTGTGGTATATAAAATTATTCATAATGATAGTAGGAGGCTTGGT
AGGTTTAAGAATAGTTTTTGCTGTACTTTCTATAGTGAATAGAGTTAGGCAGGGATATTCACCATTATCG
TTTCAGACCCACCTCCCAACCCCGAGGGGACCCATGCATTGCATCTCAATTAGTCAGCAACCAGGTGTGG
AAAGTCCCCAGGCTCCCCAGCAGGCAGAAGTATGCAAAGCATGCGTCTCAATTAGTCAGCAACCATAGTC
CCGCCCCTAACTCCGCCCATCCCGCCCCTAACTCCGCCCAGTTCCGCCCATTCTCCGCCCCATGGCTGAC
TAATTTTTTTTATTTATGCAGAGGCCGAGGCCGCCTCGGCCTCTGAGCTATTCCAGAAGTAGTGAGGAGG
CTTTTTTGGAGGCCTAGGCTTTTGCAAAAAGCTTTCTAGAGGTACCACCGGAGCTTACCATGACCGAGTA
CAAGCCCACGGTGCGCCTCGCCACCCGCGACGACGTCCCCAGGGCCGTACGCACCCTCGCCGCCGCGTTC
GCCGACTACCCCGCCACGCGCCACACCGTCGATCCGGACCGCCACATCGAGCGGGTCACCGAGCTGCAAG
AACTCTTCCTCACGCGCGTCGGGCTCGACATCGGCAAGGTGTGGGTCGCGGACGACGGCGCCGCCGTGGC
GGTCTGGACCACGCCGGAGAGCGTCGAAGCGGGGGCGGTGTTCGCCGAGATCGGCCCGCGCATGGCCGAG
TTGAGCGGTTCCCGGCTGGCCGCGCAGCAACAGATGGAAGGCCTCCTGGCGCCGCACCGGCCCAAGGAGC
CCGCGTGGTTCCTGGCCACCGTCGGCGTCTCGCCCGACCACCAGGGCAAGGGTCTGGGCAGCGCCGTCGT
GCTCCCCGGAGTGGAGGCGGCCGAGCGCGCCGGGGTGCCCGCCTTCCTGGAGACCTCCGCGCCCCGCAAC
CTCCCCTTCTACGAGCGGCTCGGCTTCACCGTCACCGCCGACGTCGAGGTGCCCGAAGGACCGCGCACCT
GGTGCATGACCCGCAAGCCCGGTGCCAGTTAACGAATTCTAGATCTTGAGACAAATGGCAGTATTCATCC
ACAATTTTAAAAGAAAAGGGGGGATTGGGGGGTACAGTGCAGGGGAAAGAATAGTAGACATAATAGCAAC
AGACATACAAACTAAAGAATTACAAAAACAAATTACAAAAATTCAAAATTTTCGGGTTTATTACAGGGAC
AGCAGAGATCCACTTTGGCGCCGGCTCGAGGCCTGCAGGTGCAAAGATGGATAAAGTTTTAAACAGAGAG
GAATCTTTGCAGCTAATGGACCTTCTAGGTCTTGAAAGGAGTGGGAATTGGCTCCGGTGCCCGTCAGTGG
GCAGAGCGCACATCGCCCACAGTCCCCGAGAAGTTGGGGGGAGGGGTCGGCAATTGAACCGGTGCCTAGA
GAAGGTGGCGCGGGGTAAACTGGGAAAGTGATGTCGTGTACTGGCTCCGCCTTTTTCCCGAGGGTGGGGG
AGAACCGTATATAAGTGCAGTAGTCGCCGTGAACGTTCTTTTTCGCAACGGGTTTGCCGCCAGAACACAG
GTAAGTGCCGTGTGTGGTTCCCGCGGGCCTGGCCTCTTTACGGGTTATGGCCCTTGCGTGCCTTGAATTA
CTTCCACCTGGCTGCAGTACGTGATTCTTGATCCCGAGCTTCGGGTTGGAAGTGGGTGGGAGAGTTCGAG
GCCTTGCGCTTAAGGAGCCCCTTCGCCTCGTGCTTGAGTTGAGGCCTGGCCTGGGCGCTGGGGCCGCCGC
GTGCGAATCTGGTGGCACCTTCGCGCCTGTCTCGCTGCTTTCGATAAGTCTCTAGCCATTTAAAATTTTT
GATGACCTGCTGCGACGCTTTTTTTCTGGCAAGATAGTCTTGTAAATGCGGGCCAAGATCTGCACACTGG
TATTTCGGTTTTTGGGGCCGCGGGCGGCGACGGGGCCCGTGCGTCCCAGCGCACATGTTCGGCGAGGCGG
GGCCTGCGAGCGCGGCCACCGAGAATCGGACGGGGGTAGTCTCAAGCTGGCCGGCCTGCTCTGGTGCCTG
GCCTCGCGCCGCCGTGTATCGCCCCGCCCTGGGCGGCAAGGCTGGCCCGGTCGGCACCAGTTGCGTGAGC
GGAAAGATGGCCGCTTCCCGGCCCTGCTGCAGGGAGCTCAAAATGGAGGACGCGGCGCTCGGGAGAGCGG
GCGGGTGAGTCACCCACACAAAGGAAAAGGGCCTTTCCGTCCTCAGCCGTCGCTTCATGTGACTCCACGG
AGTACCGGGCGCCGTCCAGGCACCTCGATTAGTTCTCGAGCTTTTGGAGTACGTCGTCTTTAGGTTGGGG
GGAGGGGTTTTATGCGATGGAGTTTCCCCACACTGAGTGGGTGGAGACTGAAGTTAGGCCAGCTTGGCAC
TTGATGTAATTCTCCTTGGAATTTGCCCTTTTTGAGTTTGGATCTTGGTTCATTCTCAAGCCTCAGACAG
TGGTTCAAAGTTTTTTTCTTCCATTTCAGGTGTCGTGAGGCTAGCACCGCCACCATGATTCAGACTGTCC
CGGACCCAGCAGCTCATATCAAGGAAGCCTTATCAGTTGTGAGTGAGGACCAGTCGTTGTTTGAGTGTGC
CTACGGAACGCCACACCTGGCTAAGACAGAGATGACCGCGTCCTCCTCCAGCGACTATGGACAGACTTCC
AAGATGAGCCCACGCGTCCCTCAGCAGGATTGGCTGTCTCAACCCCCAGCCAGGGTCACCATCAAAATGG
AATGTAACCCTAGCCAGGTGAATGGCTCAAGGAACTCTCCTGATGAATGCAGTGTGGCCAAAGGCGGGAA
GATGGTGGGCAGCCCAGACACCGTTGGGATGAACTACGGCAGCTACATGGAGGAGAAGCACATGCCACCC
CCAAACATGACCACGAACGAGCGCAGAGTTATCGTGCCAGCAGATCCTACGCTATGGAGTACAGACCATG
TGCGGCAGTGGCTGGAGTGGGCGGTGAAAGAATATGGCCTTCCAGACGTCAACATCTTGTTATTCCAGAA
CATCGATGGGAAGGAACTGTGCAAGATGACCAAGGACGACTTCCAGAGGCTCACCCCCAGCTACAACGCC
GACATCCTTCTCTCACATCTCCACTACCTCAGAGAGACTCCTCTTCCACATTTGACTTCAGATGATGTTG
ATAAAGCCTTACAAAACTCTCCACGGTTAATGCATGCTAGAAACACAGATTTACCATATGAGCCCCCCAG
GAGATCAGCCTGGACCGGTCACGGCCACCCCACGCCCCAGTCGAAAGCTGCTCAACCATCTCCTTCCACA
GTGCCCAAAACTGAAGACCAGCGTCCTCAGTTAGATCCTTATCAGATTCTTGGACCAACAAGTAGCCGCC
TTGCAAATCCAGGCAGTGGCCAGATCCAGCTTTGGCAGTTCCTCCTGGAGCTCCTGTCGGACAGCTCCAA
CTCCAGCTGCATCACCTGGGAAGGCACCAACGGGGAGTTCAAGATGACGGATCCCGACGAGGTGGCCCGG
CGCTGGGGAGAGCGGAAGAGCAAACCCAACATGAACTACGATAAGCTCAGCCGCGCCCTCCGTTACTACT
ATGACAAGAACATCATGACCAAGGTCCATGGGAAGCGCTACGCCTACAAGTTCGACTTCCACGGGATCGC
CCAGGCCCTCCAGCCCCACCCCCCGGAGTCATCTCTGTACAAGTACCCCTCAGACCTCCCGTACATGGGC
TCCTATCACGCCCACCCACAGAAGATGAACTTTGTGGCGCCCCACCCTCCAGCCCTCCCCGTGACATCTT
CCAGTTTTTTTGCTGCCCCAAACCCATACTGGAATTCACCAACTGGGGGTATATACCCCAACACTAGGCT
CCCCACCAGCCATATGCCTTCTCATCTGGGCACTTACTACTAGTAATGAACTAGTCCGTAACTTGAAAGT
ATTTCGATTTCTTGGCTTTATATATCTTGTGGAAAGGACGACTAAGCGCGGATCAACGCTGGCCGACGCG
TTAAGTCGACAATCAACCTCTGGATTACAAAATTTGTGAAAGATTGACTGGTATTCTTAACTATGTTGCT
CCTTTTACGCTATGTGGATACGCTGCTTTAATGCCTTTGTATCATGCTATTGCTTCCCGTATGGCTTTCA
TTTTCTCCTCCTTGTATAAATCCTGGTTGCTGTCTCTTTATGAGGAGTTGTGGCCCGTTGTCAGGCAACG
TGGCGTGGTGTGCACTGTGTTTGCTGACGCAACCCCCACTGGTTGGGGCATTGCCACCACCTGTCAGCTC
CTTTCCGGGACTTTCGCTTTCCCCCTCCCTATTGCCACGGCGGAACTCATCGCCGCCTGCCTTGCCCGCT
GCTGGACAGGGGCTCGGCTGTTGGGCACTGACAATTCCGTGGTGTTGTCGGGGAAATCATCGTCCTTTCC
TTGGCTGCTCGCCTGTGTTGCCACCTGGATTCTGCGCGGGACGTCCTTCTGCTACGTCCCTTCGGCCCTC
AATCCAGCGGACCTTCCTTCCCGCGGCCTGCTGCCGGCTCTGCGGCCTCTTCCGCGTCTTCGCCTTCGCC
CTCAGACGAGTCGGATCTCCCTTTGGGCCGCCTCCCCGCGTCGACTTTAAGACCAATGACTTACAAGGCA
GCTGTAGATCTTAGCCACTTTTTAAAAGAAAAGGGGGGACTGGAAGGGCTAATTCACTCCCAACGAAGAC
AAGATCTGCTTTTTGCTTGTACTGGGTCTCTCTGGTTAGACCAGATCTGAGCCTGGGAGCTCTCTGGCTA
ACTAGGGAACCCACTGCTTAAGCCTCAATAAAGCTTGCCTTGAGTGCTTCAAGTAGTGTGTGCCCGTCTG
TTGTGTGACTCTGGTAACTAGAGATCCCTCAGACCCTTTTAGTCAGTGTGGAAAATCTCTAGCAGTACGT
ATAGTAGTTCATGTCATCTTATTATTCAGTATTTATAACTTGCAAAGAAATGAATATCAGAGAGTGAGAG
GAACTTGTTTATTGCAGCTTATAATGGTTACAAATAAAGCAATAGCATCACAAATTTCACAAATAAAGCA
TTTTTTTCACTGCATTCTAGTTGTGGTTTGTCCAAACTCATCAATGTATCTTATCATGTCTGGCTCTAGC
TATCCCGCCCCTAACTCCGCCCATCCCGCCCCTAACTCCGCCCAGTTCCGCCCATTCTCCGCCCCATGGC
TGACTAATTTTTTTTATTTATGCAGAGGCCGAGGCCGCCTCGGCCTCTGAGCTATTCCAGAAGTAGTGAG
GAGGCTTTTTTGGAGGCCTAGGGACGTACCCAATTCGCCCTATAGTGAGTCGTATTACGCGCGCTCACTG
GCCGTCGTTTTACAACGTCGTGACTGGGAAAACCCTGGCGTTACCCAACTTAATCGCCTTGCAGCACATC
CCCCTTTCGCCAGCTGGCGTAATAGCGAAGAGGCCCGCACCGATCGCCCTTCCCAACAGTTGCGCAGCCT
GAATGGCGAATGGG
[124 nt withheld, positions 7085-7208]
C
[91 nt withheld, positions 7210-7300]
A
[49 nt withheld, positions 7302-7350]
CCTTTGACGTTGGAGTCCACGTTCTTT
[37 nt withheld, positions 7378-7414]
ACCCTATCTCGGTCTATTCTTTTGATTTATAAGGGATTTTGCCGATTTCGGCCTATTGGTTAAAAAATGA
GCTGATTTAACAAAAATTTAACGCGAATTTTAACAAAATATTAACGCTTACAATTTAGGTGGCACTTTTC
GGGGAAATGTGCGCGGAACCCCTATTTGTTTATTTTTCTAAATACATTCAAATATGTATCCGCTCATGAG
ACAATAACCCTGATAAATGCTTCAATAATATTGAAAAAGGAAGAGTATGAGTATTCAACATTTCCGTGTC
GCCCTTATTCCCTTTTTTGCGGCATTTTGCCTTCCTGTTTTTGCTCACCCAGAAACGCTGGTGAAAGTAA
AAGATGCTGAAGATCAGTTGGGTGCACGAGTGGGTTACATCGAACTGGATCTCAACAGCGGTAAGATCCT
TGAGAGTTTTCGCCCCGAAGAACGTTTTCCAATGATGAGCACTTTTAAAGTTCTGCTATGTGGCGCGGTA
TTATCCCGTATTGACGCCGGGCAAGAGCAACTCGGTCGCCGCATACACTATTCTCAGAATGACTTGGTTG
AGTACTCACCAGTCACAGAAAAGCATCTTACGGATGGCATGACAGTAAGAGAATTATGCAGTGCTGCCAT
AACCATGAGTGATAACACTGCGGCCAACTTACTTCTGACAACGATCGGAGGACCGAAGGAGCTAACCGCT
TTTTTGCACAACATGGGGGATCATGTAACTCGCCTTGATCGTTGGGAACCGGAGCTGAATGAAGCCATAC
CAAACGACGAGCGTGACACCACGATGCCTGTAGCAATGGCAACAACGTTGCGCAAACTATTAACTGGCGA
ACTACTTACTCTAGCTTCCCGGCAACAATTAATAGACTGGATGGAGGCGGATAAAGTTGCAGGACCACTT
CTGCGCTCGGCCCTTCCGGCTGGCTGGTTTATTGCTGATAAATCTGGAGCCGGTGAGCGTGGGTCTCGCG
GTATCATTGCAGCACTGGGGCCAGATGGTAAGCCCTCCCGTATCGTAGTTATCTACACGACGGGGAGTCA
GGCAACTATGGATGAACGAAATAGACAGATCGCTGAGATAGGTGCCTCACTGATTAAGCATTGGTAACTG
TCAGACCAAGTTTACTCATATATACTTTAGATTGATTTAAAACTTCATTTTTAATTTAAAAGGATCTAGG
TGAAGATCCTTTTTGATAATCTCATGACCAAAATCCCTTAACGTGAGTTTTCGTTCCACTGAGCGTCAGA
CCCCGTAGAAAAGATCAAAGGATCTTCTTGAGATCCTTTTTTTCTGCGCGTAATCTGCTGCTTGCAAACA
AAAAAACCACCGCTACCAGCGGTGGTTTGTTTGCCGGATCAAGAGCTACCAACTCTTTTTCCGAAGGTAA
CTGGCTTCAGCAGAGCGCAGATACCAAATACTGTTCTTCTAGTGTAGCCGTAGTTAGGCCACCACTTCAA
GAACTCTGTAGCACCGCCTACATACCTCGCTCTGCTAATCCTGTTACCAGTGGCTGCTGCCAGTGGCGAT
AAGTCGTGTCTTACCGGGTTGGACTCAAGACGATAGTTACCGGATAAGGCGCAGCGGTCGGGCTGAACGG
GGGGTTCGTGCACACAGCCCAGCTTGGAGCGAACGACCTACACCGAACTGAGATACCTACAGCGTGAGCT
ATGAGAAAGCGCCACGCTTCCCGAAGGGAGAAAGGCGGACAGGTATCCGGTAAGCGGCAGGGTCGGAACA
GGAGAGCGCACGAGGGAGCTTCCAGGGGGAAACGCCTGGTATCTTTATAGTCCTGTCGGGTTTCGCCACC
TCTGACTTGAGCGTCGATTTTTGTGATGCTCGTCAGGGGGGCGGAGCCTATGGAAAAACGCCAGCAACGC
GGCCTTTTTACGGTTCCTGGCCTTTTGCTGGCCTTTTGCTCACATGTTCTTTCCTGCGTTATCCCCTGAT
TCTGTGGATAACCGTATTACCGCCTTTGAGTGAGCTGATACCGCTCGCCGCAGCCGAACGACCGAGCGCA
GCGAGTCAGTGAGCGAGGAAGCGGAAGAGCGCCCAATACGCAAACCGCCTCTCCCCGCGCGTTGGCCGAT
TCATTAATGCAGCTGGCACGACAGGTTTCCCGACTGGAAAGCGGGCAGTGAGCGCAACGCAATTAATGTG
AGTTAGCTCACTCATTAGGCACCCCAGGCTTTACACTTTATGCTTCCGGCTCGTATGTTGTGTGGAATTG
TGAGCGGATAACAATTTCACACAGGAAACAGCTATGACCATGATTACGCCAAGCGCGCAATTAACCCTCA
CTAAAGGGAACAAAAGCTGGAGCTGCAAGC
