>Addgene plasmid #142712 | TFORF0962 | depositor partial sequence | sequence record 280274 | Insert
ACCGCCACCATGATTCAGACTGTCCCGGACCCAGCAGCTCATATCAAGGAAGCCTTATCAGTTGTGAGTG
AGGACCAGTCGTTGTTTGAGTGTGCCTACGGAACGCCACACCTGGCTAAGACAGAGATGACCGCGTCCTC
CTCCAGCGACTATGGACAGACTTCCAAGATGAGCCCACGCGTCCCTCAGCAGGATTGGCTGTCTCAACCC
CCAGCCAGGGTCACCATCAAAATGGAATGTAACCCTAGCCAGGTGAATGGCTCAAGGAACTCTCCTGATG
AATGCAGTGTGGCCAAAGGCGGGAAGATGGTGGGCAGCCCAGACACCGTTGGGATGAACTACGGCAGCTA
CATGGAGGAGAAGCACATGCCACCCCCAAACATGACCACGAACGAGCGCAGAGTTATCGTGCCAGCAGAT
CCTACGCTATGGAGTACAGACCATGTGCGGCAGTGGCTGGAGTGGGCGGTGAAAGAATATGGCCTTCCAG
ACGTCAACATCTTGTTATTCCAGAACATCGATGGGAAGGAACTGTGCAAGATGACCAAGGACGACTTCCA
GAGGCTCACCCCCAGCTACAACGCCGACATCCTTCTCTCACATCTCCACTACCTCAGAGAGACTCCTCTT
CCACATTTGACTTCAGATGATGTTGATAAAGCCTTACAAAACTCTCCACGGTTAATGCATGCTAGAAACA
CAGATTTACCATATGAGCCCCCCAGGAGATCAGCCTGGACCGGTCACGGCCACCCCACGCCCCAGTCGAA
AGCTGCTCAACCATCTCCTTCCACAGTGCCCAAAACTGAAGACCAGCGTCCTCAGTTAGATCCTTATCAG
ATTCTTGGACCAACAAGTAGCCGCCTTGCAAATCCAGGCAGTGGCCAGATCCAGCTTTGGCAGTTCCTCC
TGGAGCTCCTGTCGGACAGCTCCAACTCCAGCTGCATCACCTGGGAAGGCACCAACGGGGAGTTCAAGAT
GACGGATCCCGACGAGGTGGCCCGGCGCTGGGGAGAGCGGAAGAGCAAACCCAACATGAACTACGATAAG
CTCAGCCGCGCCCTCCGTTACTACTATGACAAGAACATCATGACCAAGGTCCATGGGAAGCGCTACGCCT
ACAAGTTCGACTTCCACGGGATCGCCCAGGCCCTCCAGCCCCACCCCCCGGAGTCATCTCTGTACAAGTA
CCCCTCAGACCTCCCGTACATGGGCTCCTATCACGCCCACCCACAGAAGATGAACTTTGTGGCGCCCCAC
CCTCCAGCCCTCCCCGTGACATCTTCCAGTTTTTTTGCTGCCCCAAACCCATACTGGAATTCACCAACTG
GGGGTATATACCCCAACACTAGGCTCCCCACCAGCCATATGCCTTCTCATCTGGGCACTTACTACTAGTA
ATGAACTAGTCCGTAACTTGAAAGTATTTCGATTTCTTGGCTTTATATATCTTGTGGAAAGGACGACTAA
GCGCGGATCAACGCTGGCCG
