>Addgene plasmid #142712 | TFORF0962 | depositor partial sequence | sequence record 280275 | Barcode
CTAAGCGCGGATCAACGCTGGCCG
